Addgene plasmid #47705: pNCMV 16E6no* Y54D
Purpose: Defective for p53 binding
Depositing lab: Karl Munger. Depositing organization: Brigham and Women's Hospital. Publication: Activation of cap dependent translation by mucosal Human Papillomavirus E6 proteins is dependent on the integrity of the LXXLL binding motif. Spangle J, Ghosh-Choudhury N, Munger K. J Virol. 2012 May 2. 10.1128/JVI.00487-12 PubMed 22553330.
Backbone
  Vector backbone: pNCMV
  Backbone size w/o insert (bp): 6550
  Total vector size (bp): 7000
  Vector type: Mammalian Expression
  Selectable markers: Neomycin (select with G418)
Growth in bacteria
  Bacterial resistance: Ampicillin, 100 μg/mL
  Growth temperature: 37°C
  Growth strain: DH5alpha
  Copy number: High Copy
Gene/Insert
  Gene/Insert name: HPV 16 E6no* (alt name: HPV 16E6)
  Species: HPV
  Insert size (bp): 456
  Mutation: del first 7 aa,Y54D, V42L*
  GenBank ID: NC_001526
  Entrez Gene: E6 (a.k.a. HpV16gp1)
  Promoter: CMV
  Tag / fusion protein: FLAG (N terminal on backbone); HA (N terminal on backbone)
  Cloning method: Restriction Enzyme; 5′ cloning site BamHI (not destroyed); 3′ cloning site BamHI (destroyed during cloning)
  Sequencing primers: 5′ CMV bam neo 5'; 3′ CMV bam neo 3'
Terms and licenses: Academic/Nonprofit Terms; Industry Terms: Not Available to Industry
Depositor comments: *The V42L mutation prevents the internal splicing of the DNA so only the "no *" (unspliced form) of 18E6 is produced.
How to cite: pNCMV 16E6no* Y54D was a gift from Karl Munger (Addgene plasmid # 47705 ; http://n2t.net/addgene:47705 ; RRID:Addgene_47705)
