[The description below was written by a language model from this plasmid's Addgene catalogue record.]
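Description:
pNCMV 16E6no* Y54D is a mammalian expression plasmid of about 7 kb, built on the pNCMV backbone (about 6.55 kb without insert). It is propagated in E. coli as a high-copy plasmid under ampicillin selection. It also carries a neomycin resistance marker, so transfected mammalian cells can be selected with G418. No feature table is provided, so the origin of replication, polyadenylation signals and other backbone elements are not stated in the record.

The payload is a 456 bp human papillomavirus type 16 E6 open reading frame, cloned by restriction enzyme into BamHI sites (the 5′ site retained, the 3′ site destroyed) and driven by the CMV promoter. The backbone supplies N-terminal FLAG and HA epitope tags, which allow detection or immunoprecipitation of the E6 protein. The insert lacks the first seven amino acids and carries two substitutions. According to the depositor, V42L prevents internal splicing of the E6 message, so only the full-length, unspliced "no*" form is made rather than the truncated E6* products. The depositor's comment refers to "18E6" at this point, although every other field identifies the insert as HPV16 E6. The second substitution, Y54D, is the experimental mutation, and the record describes it as making E6 defective for p53 binding.

The construct therefore serves as a separation-of-function mutant for comparison with other E6 variants, to distinguish p53-dependent from p53-independent E6 activities in transiently or stably transfected cells. The associated publication examined activation of cap-dependent translation by mucosal HPV E6 proteins and its dependence on the integrity of the LXXLL binding motif.
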