>Addgene plasmid #47705 | pNCMV 16E6no* Y54D | depositor partial sequence | sequence record 68105 | Tag and gene
ATGGACTACAAGGATGACGATGACAAGCTCGATGGAGGATACCCATACGATGTTCCAGATTACGCTGATA
TCGGATCCTTTCAGGACCCACAGGAGCGACCCAGAAAGTTACCACAGTTATGCACAGAGCTGCAAACAAC
TATACATGATATAATATTAGAATGTGTGTACTGCAAGCAACAGTTACTGCGACGCGAGCTATATGACTTT
GCTTTTCGGGATTTATGCATAGTAGATAGAGATGGGAATCCATATGCTGTATGTGATAAATGTTTAAAGT
TTTATTCTAAAATTAGTGAGTATAGACATTATTGTTATAGTTTGTATGGAACAACATTAGAACAGCAATA
CAACAAACCGTTGTGTGATTTGTTAATTAGGTGTATTAACTGTCAAAAGCCACTGTGTCCTGAAGAAAAG
CAAAGACATCTGGACAAAAAGCAAAGATTCCATAATATAAGGGGTCGGTGGACCGGTCGATGTATGTCTT
GTTGCAGATCATCAAGAACACGTAGAGAAACCCAGCTGTAAAGATCCGTCGAG
