>Addgene plasmid #47705 | pNCMV 16E6no* Y54D | addgene partial sequence | sequence record 70058 | Bglob-intron-F 5'-ctggtcatcatcctgccttt-3'
AATGATATACACTGTTTGAGATGAGGATAAAATACTCTGAGTCCAAACCGGGCCCCTCTGCTAACCATGT
TCATGCCTTCTTCTCTTTCCTACAGCTCCTGGGCAACGTGCTGGTTGTTGTGCTGTCTCATCATTTTGGC
AAAGAATTCCTCGACGGATCTATGGACTACAAGGATGACGATGACAAGCTCGATGGAGGATACCCATACG
ATGTTCCAGATTACGCTGATATCGGATCCTTTCAGGACCCACAGGAGCGACCCAGAAAGTTACCACAGTT
ATGCACAGAGCTGCAAACAACTATACATGATATAATATTAGAATGTGTGTACTGCAAGCAACAGTTACTG
CGACGCGAGCTATATGACTTTGCTTTTCGGGATTTATGCATAGTAGATAGAGATGGGAATCCATATGCTG
TATGTGATAAATGTTTAAAGTTTTATTCTAAAATTAGTGAGTATAGACATTATTGTTATAGTTTGTATGG
AACAACATTAGAACAGCAATACAACAAACCGTTGTGTGATTTGTTAATTAGGTGTATTAACTGTCAAAAG
CCACTGTGTCCTGAAGAAAAGCAAAGACATCTGGACAAAAAGCAAAGATTCCATAATATAAGGGGTCGGT
GGACCGGTCGATGTATGTCTTGTTGCAGATCATCAAGAACACGTAGAGAAACCCAGCTGTAAAGATCCGT
CGAGGAATTCACTCCTCAGGTGCAGGCTGCCTATCAGAAGGTGGTGGCTGGTGTGGCCAATGCCCTGGCT
CACAAATACCACTGAGATCTTTTTCCCTCTGCCAAAAATTATGGGGACATCATGAAGCCCCTTGAGCATC
TGACTTCTGGCTAATAAAGGAAATTTATTTTCATTGCAATAGTGTGTTGGAATTTTTTGTGTCTCTCACT
CGGAAGGACATATGGGAGGGCAAATCATTTAAAACATCAGAATGAGTATTTGGTTTAGAGTTTGGCAACA
TATGCCCATATGCTGGCTGCCATGAACAAAGGTTGGCTATAAAGAGGTCATCAGTATATGAAACAGCCCC
CTGCTGTCCATTCCTTATTCCATAGAAAAGCCTTGACTTGAGGTTAGATTTTTTTTAAATTTTGTTTTG
